>Addgene plasmid #161175 | pDONR221-SLC18A3_STOP | addgene full sequence | sequence record 376753 | Addgene NGS Result
CAAATAATGATTTTATTTTGACTGATAGTGACCTGTTCGTTGCAACACATTGATGAGCAATGCTTTTTTA
TAATGCCAACTTTGTACAAAAAAGCAGGCTCCACCATGGAAAGCGCCGAGCCCGCCGGACAGGCCAGAGC
CGCCGCCACTAAACTGAGCGAAGCCGTCGGAGCCGCACTGCAGGAACCCAGGAGACAGAGGCGGCTGGTG
CTGGTAATCGTGTGCGTGGCCCTGCTGCTGGACAACATGCTGTATATGGTAATCGTGCCGATCGTCCCCG
ACTATATAGCGCACATGAGAGGCGGCGGCGAGGGCCCAACCAGAACACCAGAGGTGTGGGAGCCAACACT
GCCACTGCCCACACCAGCCAACGCCAGCGCCTACACCGCCAATACATCTGCCTCCCCAACAGCCGCCTGG
CCCGCCGGCAGCGCCCTGAGACCAAGGTACCCTACAGAGAGCGAGGATGTGAAGATCGGCGTGCTGTTTG
CCTCCAAGGCCATCCTGCAGCTGCTGGTGAATCCACTGAGCGGCCCATTCATCGACAGGATGTCCTACGA
TGTGCCCCTGCTGATCGGCCTGGGCGTGATGTTCGCCTCTACAGTGCTGTTCGCCTTTGCCGAGGATTAC
GCCACACTGTTTGCCGCCAGGAGCCTGCAGGGCCTGGGCTCCGCCTTCGCCGATACCAGCGGCATCGCCA
TGATCGCCGATAAGTACCCTGAGGAGCCAGAGAGATCTAGGGCCCTGGGCGTGGCCCTGGCCTTTATCAG
CTTCGGCTCTCTGGTGGCCCCTCCATTTGGCGGCATCCTGTACGAGTTTGCCGGCAAGAGAGTGCCATTT
CTGGTGCTGGCCGCCGTGAGCCTGTTTGACGCCCTGCTGCTGCTGGCCGTGGCCAAGCCTTTCTCTGCCG
CCGCCAGGGCCAGAGCCAATCTGCCCGTGGGCACCCCAATCCACAGACTGATGCTGGATCCTTACATCGC
CGTGGTGGCCGGCGCCCTGACCACATGCAACATCCCCCTGGCCTTTCTGGAGCCTACCATCGCCACATGG
ATGAAGCACACCATGGCCGCCAGCGAGTGGGAGATGGGCATGGCCTGGCTGCCTGCCTTTGTGCCTCACG
TGCTGGGCGTGTACCTGACAGTGAGGCTGGCCGCCAGGTATCCACACCTGCAGTGGCTGTATGGCGCCCT
GGGCCTGGCCGTGATCGGCGCCTCCTCTTGTATCGTGCCCGCCTGCAGATCTTTTGCCCCACTGGTGGTG
TCTCTGTGCGGCCTGTGCTTCGGCATCGCCCTGGTGGATACAGCCCTGCTGCCAACCCTGGCCTTCCTGG
TGGACGTGAGACACGTGAGCGTGTATGGCTCCGTGTATGCCATCGCCGACATCTCTTATTCCGTGGCCTA
CGCCCTGGGCCCTATCGTGGCCGGCCACATCGTGCACTCTCTGGGCTTCGAGCAGCTGTCTCTGGGCATG
GGCCTGGCCAATCTGCTGTATGCCCCAGTGCTGCTGCTGCTGAGGAACGTGGGCCTGCTGACAAGATCCC
GCTCTGAGAGGGACGTGCTGCTGGATGAGCCTCCCCAGGGCCTGTACGATGCCGTGAGACTGAGAGAGAG
ACCAGTGTCTGGCCAGGATGGCGAGCCACGGAGCCCACCTGGACCATTTGACGCTTGCGAAGATGACTAC
AACTACTATTACACCCGAAGTTAAGACCCAGCTTTCTTGTACAAAGTTGGCATTATAAGAAAGCATTGCT
TATCAATTTGTTGCAACGAACAGGTCACTATCAGTCAAAATAAAATCATTATTTGCCATCCAGCTGATAT
CCCCTATAGTGAGTCGTATTACATGGTCATAGCTGTTTCCTGGCAGCTCTGGCCCGTGTCTCAAAATCTC
TGATGTTACATTGCACAAGATAAAAATATATCATCATGAACAATAAAACTGTCTGCTTACATAAACAGTA
ATACAAGGGGTGTTATGAGCCATATTCAACGGGAAACGTCGAGGCCGCGATTAAATTCCAACATGGATGC
TGATTTATATGGGTATAAATGGGCTCGCGATAATGTCGGGCAATCAGGTGCGACAATCTATCGCTTGTAT
GGGAAGCCCGATGCGCCAGAGTTGTTTCTGAAACATGGCAAAGGTAGCGTTGCCAATGATGTTACAGATG
AGATGGTCAGACTAAACTGGCTGACGGAATTTATGCCTCTTCCGACCATCAAGCATTTTATCCGTACTCC
TGATGATGCATGGTTACTCACCACTGCGATCCCCGGAAAAACAGCATTCCAGGTATTAGAAGAATATCCT
GATTCAGGTGAAAATATTGTTGATGCGCTGGCAGTGTTCCTGCGCCGGTTGCATTCGATTCCTGTTTGTA
ATTGTCCTTTTAACAGCGATCGCGTATTTCGTCTCGCTCAGGCGCAATCACGAATGAATAACGGTTTGGT
TGATGCGAGTGATTTTGATGACGAGCGTAATGGCTGGCCTGTTGAACAAGTCTGGAAAGAAATGCATAAA
CTTTTGCCATTCTCACCGGATTCAGTCGTCACTCATGGTGATTTCTCACTTGATAACCTTATTTTTGACG
AGGGGAAATTAATAGGTTGTATTGATGTTGGACGAGTCGGAATCGCAGACCGATACCAGGATCTTGCCAT
CCTATGGAACTGCCTCGGTGAGTTTTCTCCTTCATTACAGAAACGGCTTTTTCAAAAATATGGTATTGAT
AATCCTGATATGAATAAATTGCAGTTTCATTTGATGCTCGATGAGTTTTTCTAATCAGAATTGGTTAATT
GGTTGTAACACTGGCAGAGCATTACGCTGACTTGACGGGACGGCGCAAGCTCATGACCAAAATCCCTTAA
CGTGAGTTACGCGTCGTTCCACTGAGCGTCAGACCCCGTAGAAAAGATCAAAGGATCTTCTTGAGATCCT
TTTTTTCTGCGCGTAATCTGCTGCTTGCAAACAAAAAAACCACCGCTACCAGCGGTGGTTTGTTTGCCGG
ATCAAGAGCTACCAACTCTTTTTCCGAAGGTAACTGGCTTCAGCAGAGCGCAGATACCAAATACTGTTCT
TCTAGTGTAGCCGTAGTTAGGCCACCACTTCAAGAACTCTGTAGCACCGCCTACATACCTCGCTCTGCTA
ATCCTGTTACCAGTGGCTGCTGCCAGTGGCGATAAGTCGTGTCTTACCGGGTTGGACTCAAGACGATAGT
TACCGGATAAGGCGCAGCGGTCGGGCTGAACGGGGGGTTCGTGCACACAGCCCAGCTTGGAGCGAACGAC
CTACACCGAACTGAGATACCTACAGCGTGAGCTATGAGAAAGCGCCACGCTTCCCGAAGGGAGAAAGGCG
GACAGGTATCCGGTAAGCGGCAGGGTCGGAACAGGAGAGCGCACGAGGGAGCTTCCAGGGGGAAACGCCT
GGTATCTTTATAGTCCTGTCGGGTTTCGCCACCTCTGACTTGAGCGTCGATTTTTGTGATGCTCGTCAGG
GGGGCGGAGCCTATGGAAAAACGCCAGCAACGCGGCCTTTTTACGGTTCCTGGCCTTTTGCTGGCCTTTT
GCTCACATGTTCTTTCCTGCGTTATCCCCTGATTCTGTGGATAACCGTATTACCGCCTTTGAGTGAGCTG
ATACCGCTCGCCGCAGCCGAACGACCGAGCGCAGCGAGTCAGTGAGCGAGGAAGCGGAAGAGCGCCCAAT
ACGCAAACCGCCTCTCCCCGCGCGTTGGCCGATTCATTAATGCAGCTGGCACGACAGGTTTCCCGACTGG
AAAGCGGGCAGTGAGCGCAACGCAATTAATACGCGTACCGCTAGCCAGGAAGAGTTTGTAGAAACGCAAA
AAGGCCATCCGTCAGGATGGCCTTCTGCTTAGTTTGATGCCTGGCAGTTTATGGCGGGCGTCCTGCCCGC
CACCCTCCGGGCCGTTGCTTCACAACGTTCAAATCCGCTCCCGGCGGATTTGTCCTACTCAGGAGAGCGT
TCACCGACAAACAACAGATAAAACGAAAGGCCCAGTCTTCCGACTGAGCCTTTCGTTTTATTTGATGCCT
GGCAGTTCCCTACTCTCGCGTTAACGCTAGCATGGATGTTTTCCCAGTCACGACGTTGTAAAACGACGGC
CAGTCTTAAGCTCGGGCCC
Features (pLannotate 1.2.2; 10 found; start..end, strand, type, name):
      1..100     +  protein_bind   attL1: mutant version of attL; recombination site for the Gateway® LR reaction LR Clonase™
    106..1701    +  CDS            SLC18A3: VACHT_HUMAN - Also known as VACHT. Experimental evidence at protein level: Swiss-Prot protein existence level 1. Involved in acetylcholine transport into synaptic vesicles. From Homo sapiens (Human).
   1706..1805    -  protein_bind   attL2: mutant version of attL; recombination site for the Gateway® LR reaction LR Clonase™
   1823..1841    -  promoter       T7 promoter: promoter for bacteriophage T7 RNA polymerase
   1975..2784    +  CDS            KanR: aminoglycoside phosphotransferase; aph(3')-Ia; confers resistance to kanamycin in bacteria or G418 (Geneticin®) in eukaryotes
   2931..3519    +  rep_origin     ori: high-copy-number ColE1/pMB1/pBR322/pUC origin of replication
   3702..3794    +  CDS            lacI (fragment): lac repressor; lacI; The lac repressor binds to the lac operator to inhibit transcription in E. coli. This inhibition can be relieved by adding lactose or isopropyl-β-D-thiogalactopyranoside (IPTG).
   3849..3876    -  terminator     rrnB T2 terminator: transcription terminator T2 from the E. coli rrnB gene
   4008..4051    +  terminator     rrnB T1 terminator: Escherichia coli rrnB; transcription terminator T1 from the E. coli rrnB gene
   4098..4134    -  CDS            lacZα (fragment): LacZα fragment of β-galactosidase; lacZ fragment
