[The description below was written by a language model from this plasmid's Addgene catalogue record and pLannotate feature annotations shown in this document.]
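Description:
pDONR221-SLC18A3_STOP is a Gateway entry clone built on the pDONR221 backbone, carrying a codon-optimized open reading frame for human SLC18A3, also known as VACHT, the vesicular acetylcholine transporter that loads acetylcholine into synaptic vesicles. The sequenced plasmid is about 4.1 kb. It is maintained in E. coli through a high-copy ColE1/pUC-type origin and selected with kanamycin via an aminoglycoside phosphotransferase (KanR) gene. Although the catalogue lists the vector type as mammalian expression, the feature table shows no eukaryotic promoter or polyadenylation signal, so the plasmid functions as a shuttle for the ORF, not as an expression vector in its own right.

The roughly 1.6 kb ORF sits between attL1 and attL2, the recombination sites produced when an insert is captured in a donor vector. These sites allow directional, in-frame transfer into any attR-containing destination vector by an LR Clonase reaction, at which point the promoter, tags and selection markers of the destination vector take over. This version retains a stop codon at the end of the ORF, so it suits untagged or N-terminally tagged expression but not C-terminal fusions; the depositor notes that a companion clone without the stop codon exists for that purpose. Other annotated elements are backbone features: rrnB T1 and T2 terminators upstream of the cassette that shield the insert from read-through transcription, a T7 promoter beyond attL2 oriented back toward the insert, and short lacI and lacZα remnants with no functional role. M13 primer sites flank the cassette for sequence verification. The clone belongs to a consortium-wide collection of solute carrier transporter ORFs intended for subcloning into custom expression vectors for transporter research and drug discovery.
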