Addgene plasmid #161175: pDONR221-SLC18A3_STOP
Purpose: Gateway entry clone with codon-optimized ORF sequence for subcloning into custom expression vectors. Contains a STOP codon at the end of the codon-optimized ORF sequence.
Depositing lab: RESOLUTE Consortium & Giulio Superti-Furga. Depositing organization: CeMM Research Center for Molecular Medicine. Publication: The RESOLUTE consortium: unlocking SLC transporters for drug discovery. Superti-Furga G, Lackner D, Wiedmer T, Ingles-Prieto A, Barbosa B, Girardi E, Goldmann U, Gurtl B, Klavins K, Klimek C, Lindinger S, Lineiro-Retes E, Muller AC, Onstein S, Redinger G, Reil D, Sedlyarov V, Wolf G, Crawford M, Everley R, ... Steppan CM. Nat Rev Drug Discov. 2020 Jul;19(7):429-430. doi: 10.1038/d41573-020-00056-6. PubMed 32265506.
Backbone
  Vector backbone: pDONR221
  Backbone manufacturer: ThermoFisher Scientific
  Backbone size w/o insert (bp): 2550
  Vector type: Mammalian Expression
Growth in bacteria
  Bacterial resistance: Kanamycin, 50 μg/mL
  Growth temperature: 37°C
  Growth strain: NEB Stable
  Copy number: High Copy
Gene/Insert
  Gene/Insert name: SLC18A3 (alt name: VACHT)
  Species: H. sapiens (human)
  Insert size (bp): 1599
  Entrez Gene: SLC18A3 (a.k.a. CMS21, VACHT)
  Cloning method: Gateway Cloning
  Sequencing primers: 5′ M13-fwd; 3′ M13-rev
Terms and licenses: Academic/Nonprofit Terms; Industry Terms
Depositor comments: This plasmid contains a STOP codon at the end of the codon-optimized ORF. For the version of this plasmid that does not contain a STOP codon, please see Addgene plasmid 132009 For more information on the full Resolute plasmid collection, please see www.addgene.org/depositor-collections/re-solute/. Please provide your feedback on this plasmid to the RESOLUTE consortium by filling out their RESOLUTE repository feedback form: https://forms.office.com/Pages/ResponsePage.aspx?id=0e05yklzmkS7rjFGQL4N7z4feCLQvEJAmVcOCM_u885UN1JJRko0Ukg4TVQwNTZLOUxPQVJWT1NHUCQlQCN0PWcu
How to cite: pDONR221-SLC18A3_STOP was a gift from RESOLUTE Consortium & Giulio Superti-Furga (Addgene plasmid # 161175 ; http://n2t.net/addgene:161175 ; RRID:Addgene_161175)
