>Addgene plasmid #161175 | pDONR221-SLC18A3_STOP | depositor partial sequence | sequence record 312285 | Codon-optimized ORF of SLC18A3
ATGGAAAGCGCCGAGCCCGCCGGACAGGCCAGAGCCGCCGCCACTAAACTGAGCGAAGCCGTCGGAGCCG
CACTGCAGGAACCCAGGAGACAGAGGCGGCTGGTGCTGGTAATCGTGTGCGTGGCCCTGCTGCTGGACAA
CATGCTGTATATGGTAATCGTGCCGATCGTCCCCGACTATATAGCGCACATGAGAGGCGGCGGCGAGGGC
CCAACCAGAACACCAGAGGTGTGGGAGCCAACACTGCCACTGCCCACACCAGCCAACGCCAGCGCCTACA
CCGCCAATACATCTGCCTCCCCAACAGCCGCCTGGCCCGCCGGCAGCGCCCTGAGACCAAGGTACCCTAC
AGAGAGCGAGGATGTGAAGATCGGCGTGCTGTTTGCCTCCAAGGCCATCCTGCAGCTGCTGGTGAATCCA
CTGAGCGGCCCATTCATCGACAGGATGTCCTACGATGTGCCCCTGCTGATCGGCCTGGGCGTGATGTTCG
CCTCTACAGTGCTGTTCGCCTTTGCCGAGGATTACGCCACACTGTTTGCCGCCAGGAGCCTGCAGGGCCT
GGGCTCCGCCTTCGCCGATACCAGCGGCATCGCCATGATCGCCGATAAGTACCCTGAGGAGCCAGAGAGA
TCTAGGGCCCTGGGCGTGGCCCTGGCCTTTATCAGCTTCGGCTCTCTGGTGGCCCCTCCATTTGGCGGCA
TCCTGTACGAGTTTGCCGGCAAGAGAGTGCCATTTCTGGTGCTGGCCGCCGTGAGCCTGTTTGACGCCCT
GCTGCTGCTGGCCGTGGCCAAGCCTTTCTCTGCCGCCGCCAGGGCCAGAGCCAATCTGCCCGTGGGCACC
CCAATCCACAGACTGATGCTGGATCCTTACATCGCCGTGGTGGCCGGCGCCCTGACCACATGCAACATCC
CCCTGGCCTTTCTGGAGCCTACCATCGCCACATGGATGAAGCACACCATGGCCGCCAGCGAGTGGGAGAT
GGGCATGGCCTGGCTGCCTGCCTTTGTGCCTCACGTGCTGGGCGTGTACCTGACAGTGAGGCTGGCCGCC
AGGTATCCACACCTGCAGTGGCTGTATGGCGCCCTGGGCCTGGCCGTGATCGGCGCCTCCTCTTGTATCG
TGCCCGCCTGCAGATCTTTTGCCCCACTGGTGGTGTCTCTGTGCGGCCTGTGCTTCGGCATCGCCCTGGT
GGATACAGCCCTGCTGCCAACCCTGGCCTTCCTGGTGGACGTGAGACACGTGAGCGTGTATGGCTCCGTG
TATGCCATCGCCGACATCTCTTATTCCGTGGCCTACGCCCTGGGCCCTATCGTGGCCGGCCACATCGTGC
ACTCTCTGGGCTTCGAGCAGCTGTCTCTGGGCATGGGCCTGGCCAATCTGCTGTATGCCCCAGTGCTGCT
GCTGCTGAGGAACGTGGGCCTGCTGACAAGATCCCGCTCTGAGAGGGACGTGCTGCTGGATGAGCCTCCC
CAGGGCCTGTACGATGCCGTGAGACTGAGAGAGAGACCAGTGTCTGGCCAGGATGGCGAGCCACGGAGCC
CACCTGGACCATTTGACGCTTGCGAAGATGACTACAACTACTATTACACCCGAAGTTAA
